Addgene plasmid #102554: GfaABC1D-cyto-Ruby3-iATPSnFR1.0
Purpose: expresses cytoplasmic ATP sensor in astrocytes with red reference protein
Depositing lab: Baljit Khakh. Depositing organization: University of California, Los Angeles (UCLA). Publication: A genetically encoded single-wavelength sensor for imaging cytosolic and cell surface ATP. Lobas MA, Tao R, Nagai J, Kronschlager MT, Borden PM, Marvin JS, Looger LL, Khakh BS. Nat Commun. 2019 Feb 12;10(1):711. doi: 10.1038/s41467-019-08441-5. PubMed 30755613.
Backbone
  Vector backbone: pZAC
  Vector type: AAV
Growth in bacteria
  Bacterial resistance: Ampicillin, 100 μg/mL
  Growth temperature: 37°C
  Growth strain: NEB Stable
  Copy number: Unknown
Gene/Insert
  Gene/Insert name: mRuby3-iATPSnFR1.0
Terms and licenses: Academic/Nonprofit Terms; Industry Terms: Not Available to Industry
How to cite: GfaABC1D-cyto-Ruby3-iATPSnFR1.0 was a gift from Baljit Khakh (Addgene plasmid # 102554 ; http://n2t.net/addgene:102554 ; RRID:Addgene_102554)
