[The description below was written by a language model from this plasmid's Addgene catalogue record and pLannotate feature annotations shown in this document.]
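Description:
GfaABC1D-cyto-Ruby3-iATPSnFR1.0 is an AAV transfer plasmid built on the pZAC backbone, designed to express a cytoplasmic, genetically encoded ATP sensor in astrocytes together with a red reference fluorophore. The 6,274-nt plasmid is propagated in E. coli through a high-copy ColE1/pUC-type origin and selected with ampicillin via the β-lactamase gene. It also carries an f1 phage origin and residual lac elements (lacZα and lacI fragments, lac promoter and operator, CAP site) inherited from the cloning backbone. Two AAV2 inverted terminal repeats, both annotated as fragments, flank the expression cassette and provide the signals for replication and packaging of the intervening DNA into recombinant AAV particles.

The payload is a single fusion reading frame. mRuby3, a constitutively fluorescent red protein, is followed by iATPSnFR1.0, which appears in the annotation as a circularly permuted GFP inserted between two fragments of the bacterial F0F1-ATP synthase epsilon subunit (atpC, matched to Geobacillus/Bacillus PS3 sequences). ATP binding to the epsilon subunit alters the green signal, while mRuby3 provides an ATP-independent red signal for normalisation to expression level. With no targeting sequence annotated, this fits the cytosolic localisation given in the name.

The GfaABC1D promoter, a compact astrocyte-selective GFAP-derived promoter named in the construct title, was not detected by the automated annotation. It presumably lies in the unannotated stretch between the upstream ITR and the chimeric β-globin/immunoglobulin intron that precedes the coding sequence. A short T7 promoter sits just before mRuby3, and an SV40 polyadenylation signal is annotated downstream of the coding sequence, on the reverse strand. The construct is used for imaging cytosolic ATP dynamics in astrocytes.
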