Features (pLannotate 1.2.2; 19 found; start..end, strand, type, name):
      1..19      +  promoter       T7 promoter: promoter for bacteriophage T7 RNA polymerase
     25..714     +  CDS            mRuby3: mRuby3 is a basic (constitutively fluorescent) red fluorescent protein published in 2016, derived from Entacmaea quadricolor. It has low acid sensitivity.
    721..1041    +  CDS            atpC (fragment): ATPE_GEOKA - Experimental evidence at protein level: Swiss-Prot protein existence level 1. Produces ATP from ADP in the presence of a proton gradient across the membrane. From Geobacillus kaustophilus (strain HTA426).
   1054..1773    +  CDS            cEGFP: cEGFP is a basic (constitutively fluorescent) green fluorescent protein published in 2008, derived from Aequorea victoria.
   1786..1857    +  CDS            atpC (fragment): ATPE_BACP3 - Experimental evidence at protein level: Swiss-Prot protein existence level 1. Produces ATP from ADP in the presence of a proton gradient across the membrane. From Bacillus sp. (strain PS3).
   1884..2005    -  polyA_signal   SV40 poly(A) signal: SV40 polyadenylation signal
   2028..2096    -  CDS            large T antigen (fragment): large T antigen from SV40 (simian virus 40)
   2167..2297    +  repeat_region  AAV2 ITR (fragment): inverted terminal repeat of adeno-associated virus serotype 2 inverted
   2311..2468    +  CDS            lacZα (fragment): LacZα fragment of β-galactosidase; lacZ fragment
   2473..2901    +  rep_origin     f1 ori (sequence partly withheld): f1 bacteriophage origin of replication; arrow indicates direction of (+) strand synthesis
   2954..3058    +  promoter       AmpR promoter: bla
   3059..3919    +  CDS            AmpR: β-lactamase; bla; confers resistance to ampicillin, carbenicillin, and related antibiotics
   4090..4678    +  rep_origin     ori: high-copy-number ColE1/pMB1/pBR322/pUC origin of replication
   4861..4953    +  CDS            lacI (fragment): lac repressor; lacI; The lac repressor binds to the lac operator to inhibit transcription in E. coli. This inhibition can be relieved by adding lactose or isopropyl-β-D-thiogalactopyranoside (IPTG).
   4966..4987    +  protein_bind   CAP binding site: CAP binding activates transcription in the presence of cAMP. E. coli catabolite activator protein
   5002..5032    +  promoter       lac promoter: promoter for the E. coli lac operon
   5040..5056    +  protein_bind   lac operator: The lac repressor binds to the lac operator to inhibit transcription in E. coli. This inhibition can be relieved by adding lactose or isopropyl-β-D-thiogalactopyranoside (IPTG). lac repressor encoded by lacI
   5117..5247    -  repeat_region  AAV2 ITR (fragment): inverted terminal repeat of adeno-associated virus serotype 2 inverted
   6098..6230    +  intron         chimeric intron: chimera between introns from human β-globin and immunoglobulin heavy chain genes
>Addgene plasmid #102554 | GfaABC1D-cyto-Ruby3-iATPSnFR1.0 | addgene full sequence | sequence record 196797 | Addgene NGS Result
TAATACGACTCACTATAGGCTAGCATGGTGTCTAAGGGCGAAGAGCTGATCAAGGAAAATATGCGTATGA
AGGTGGTCATGGAAGGTTCGGTCAACGGCCACCAATTCAAATGCACAGGTGAAGGAGAAGGCAGGCCGTA
CGAGGGAGTGCAAACCATGAGGATCAAAGTCATCGAGGGAGGACCCCTGCCATTTGCCTTTGACATTCTT
GCCACGTCGTTCATGTATGGCAGCCGTACTTTTATCAAGTACCCGGCAGACATTCCTGATTTCTTTAAAC
AGTCCTTTCCTGAGGGTTTTACTTGGGAAAGAGTTACGAGATACGAAGATGGTGGAGTCGTCACCGTCAC
GCAGGACACCAGCCTTGAGGATGGCGAACTCGTTTACAACGTCAAAGTCAGAGGGGTAAACTTTCCCTCC
AATGGTCCCGTGATGCAGAAGAAGACCAAGGGTTGGGAGCCTAATACAGAGATGATGTATCCAGCAGATG
GTGGTCTGAGGGGATACACTGATATTGCACTGAAAGTTGATGGTGGTGGCCATCTGCATTGCAATTTCGT
AACAACTTACAGGTCAAAAAAGACCGTCGGGAACATCAAGATGCCCGGTGTCCATGCCGTTGATCACCGC
CTGGAAAGGATAGAGGAAAGTGACAATGAAACGTACGTAGTACAACGCGAAGTCGCAGTTGCCAAGTACT
CCAATCTTGGTGGTGCTAGCATGAAGACTATTCACGTGAGTGTCGTAACTCCCGACGGGCCTGTATATGA
GGATGACGTTGAAATGGTGAGCGTCAAAGCAAAAAGTGGCGAGCTCGGTATTCTCCCAGGCCACATTCCC
TTGAAAGCTCCCCTAGAGATCAGTGCCGCACGCCTGAAGAAAGGGGGCAAAACACAGTATATCGCTGTGT
CAGGCGGCAACCTCGAAGTGCGGCCTGACAAGGTGACCATCTATGCCCAGGCAGCCGAGAGGGCTGAGGA
TATCGATGTCCTGCGCGCCAAGGCCGCCAAGGAGAGAGCCGAGCGCCGACTCCAATCACAGGTCCTGAGC
CACAACGTCTATATCACCGCCGACAAGCAGAAGAACGGCATCAAGGCGAACTTCAAGATCCGCCACAACG
TGGAGGACGGCAGCATGCAGCTCGCCGACCACTACCAGCAGAACACCCCCATCGGCGACGGCCCCGTGCT
GCTGCCCGACAACCACTACCTGAGCACCCAGTCCGTGCTGAGCAAAGACCCTAACGAGAAGCGCGATCAC
ATGGTCCTGCTGGAGTTCGTGACCGCCGCCGGGATCACTCTCGGCATGGACGAGCTGTACAAGGGCGGTA
CCGGAGGGAGCATGAGCAAGGGCGAGGAGCTGTTCACCGGGGTGGTGCCCATCCTGGTCGAGCTGGACGG
CGACGTAAACGGCCACAAGTTCAGCGTGCGCGGCGAGGGCGAGGGCGATGCCACCAACGGCAAGCTGACC
CTGAAGTTCATCTGCACCACCGGCAAGCTGCCCGTGCCCTGGCCCACCCTCGTGACCACCCTGACCTACG
GCGTGCAGTGCTTCAGCCGCTACCCCGACCACATGAAGCAGCACGACTTCTTCAAGTCCGCCATGCCCGA
AGGCTACGTCCAGGAGCGCACCATCAGCTTCAAGGACGACGGCACCTACAAGACCCGCGCCGAGGTGAAG
TTCGAGGGCGACACCCTGGTGAACCGCATCGAGCTGAAGGGCATCGACTTCAAGGAGGACGGCAACATCC
TGGGGCACAAGCTGGAGTACAACTTTGGGTTGCACGACATCGATTTTAAGCGCGCCGAGCTCGCCCTTAA
GCGCGCAATGAATAGGCTCTCAGTTGCCGAAATGAAGTAGGCGGCCGCTTCGAGCAGACATGATAAGATA
CATTGATGAGTTTGGACAAACCACAACTAGAATGCAGTGAAAAAAATGCTTTATTTGTGAAATTTGTGAT
GCTATTGCTTTATTTGTAACCATTATAAGCTGCAATAAACAAGTTAACAACAACAATTGCATTCATTTTA
TGTTTCAGGTTCAGGGGGAGATGTGGGAGGTTTTTTAAAGCAAGTAAAACCTCTACAAATGTGGTAAAAT
CGATAAGGATCTTCCTAGAGCATGGCTACGTAGATAAGTAGCATGGCGGGTTAATCATTAACTACAAGGA
ACCCCTAGTGATGGAGTTGGCCACTCCCTCTCTGCGCGCTCGCTCGCTCACTGAGGCCGGGCGACCAAAG
GTCGCCCGACGCCCGGGCTTTGCCCGGGCGGCCTCAGTGAGCGAGCGAGCGCGCAGCCTTAATTAACCTA
ATTCACTGGCCGTCGTTTTACAACGTCGTGACTGGGAAAACCCTGGCGTTACCCAACTTAATCGCCTTGC
AGCACATCCCCCTTTCGCCAGCTGGCGTAATAGCGAAGAGGCCCGCACCGATCGCCCTTCCCAACAGTTG
CGCAGCCTGAATGGCGAATGGG
[124 nt withheld, positions 2473-2596]
C
[91 nt withheld, positions 2598-2688]
A
[49 nt withheld, positions 2690-2738]
CCTTTGACGTTGGAGTCCACGTTCTTT
[37 nt withheld, positions 2766-2802]
ACCCTATCTCGGTCTATTCTTTTGATTTATAAGGGATTTTGCCGATTTCGGCCTATTGGTTAAAAAATGA
GCTGATTTAACAAAAATTTAACGCGAATTTTAACAAAATATTAACGCTTACAATTTAGGTGGCACTTTTC
GGGGAAATGTGCGCGGAACCCCTATTTGTTTATTTTTCTAAATACATTCAAATATGTATCCGCTCATGAG
ACAATAACCCTGATAAATGCTTCAATAATATTGAAAAAGGAAGAGTATGAGTATTCAACATTTCCGTGTC
GCCCTTATTCCCTTTTTTGCGGCATTTTGCCTTCCTGTTTTTGCTCACCCAGAAACGCTGGTGAAAGTAA
AAGATGCTGAAGATCAGTTGGGTGCACGAGTGGGTTACATCGAACTGGATCTCAACAGCGGTAAGATCCT
TGAGAGTTTTCGCCCCGAAGAACGTTTTCCAATGATGAGCACTTTTAAAGTTCTGCTATGTGGCGCGGTA
TTATCCCGTATTGACGCCGGGCAAGAGCAACTCGGTCGCCGCATACACTATTCTCAGAATGACTTGGTTG
AGTACTCACCAGTCACAGAAAAGCATCTTACGGATGGCATGACAGTAAGAGAATTATGCAGTGCTGCCAT
AACCATGAGTGATAACACTGCGGCCAACTTACTTCTGACAACGATCGGAGGACCGAAGGAGCTAACCGCT
TTTTTGCACAACATGGGGGATCATGTAACTCGCCTTGATCGTTGGGAACCGGAGCTGAATGAAGCCATAC
CAAACGACGAGCGTGACACCACGATGCCTGTAGCAATGGCAACAACGTTGCGCAAACTATTAACTGGCGA
ACTACTTACTCTAGCTTCCCGGCAACAATTAATAGACTGGATGGAGGCGGATAAAGTTGCAGGACCACTT
CTGCGCTCGGCCCTTCCGGCTGGCTGGTTTATTGCTGATAAATCTGGAGCCGGTGAGCGTGGGTCTCGCG
GTATCATTGCAGCACTGGGGCCAGATGGTAAGCCCTCCCGTATCGTAGTTATCTACACGACGGGGAGTCA
GGCAACTATGGATGAACGAAATAGACAGATCGCTGAGATAGGTGCCTCACTGATTAAGCATTGGTAACTG
TCAGACCAAGTTTACTCATATATACTTTAGATTGATTTAAAACTTCATTTTTAATTTAAAAGGATCTAGG
TGAAGATCCTTTTTGATAATCTCATGACCAAAATCCCTTAACGTGAGTTTTCGTTCCACTGAGCGTCAGA
CCCCGTAGAAAAGATCAAAGGATCTTCTTGAGATCCTTTTTTTCTGCGCGTAATCTGCTGCTTGCAAACA
AAAAAACCACCGCTACCAGCGGTGGTTTGTTTGCCGGATCAAGAGCTACCAACTCTTTTTCCGAAGGTAA
CTGGCTTCAGCAGAGCGCAGATACCAAATACTGTTCTTCTAGTGTAGCCGTAGTTAGGCCACCACTTCAA
GAACTCTGTAGCACCGCCTACATACCTCGCTCTGCTAATCCTGTTACCAGTGGCTGCTGCCAGTGGCGAT
AAGTCGTGTCTTACCGGGTTGGACTCAAGACGATAGTTACCGGATAAGGCGCAGCGGTCGGGCTGAACGG
GGGGTTCGTGCACACAGCCCAGCTTGGAGCGAACGACCTACACCGAACTGAGATACCTACAGCGTGAGCT
ATGAGAAAGCGCCACGCTTCCCGAAGGGAGAAAGGCGGACAGGTATCCGGTAAGCGGCAGGGTCGGAACA
GGAGAGCGCACGAGGGAGCTTCCAGGGGGAAACGCCTGGTATCTTTATAGTCCTGTCGGGTTTCGCCACC
TCTGACTTGAGCGTCGATTTTTGTGATGCTCGTCAGGGGGGCGGAGCCTATGGAAAAACGCCAGCAACGC
GGCCTTTTTACGGTTCCTGGCCTTTTGCTGGCCTTTTGCTCACATGTTCTTTCCTGCGTTATCCCCTGAT
TCTGTGGATAACCGTATTACCGCCTTTGAGTGAGCTGATACCGCTCGCCGCAGCCGAACGACCGAGCGCA
GCGAGTCAGTGAGCGAGGAAGCGGAAGAGCGCCCAATACGCAAACCGCCTCTCCCCGCGCGTTGGCCGAT
TCATTAATGCAGCTGGCACGACAGGTTTCCCGACTGGAAAGCGGGCAGTGAGCGCAACGCAATTAATGTG
AGTTAGCTCACTCATTAGGCACCCCAGGCTTTACACTTTATGCTTCCGGCTCGTATGTTGTGTGGAATTG
TGAGCGGATAACAATTTCACACAGGAAACAGCTATGACCATGATTACGCCAGATTTAATTAAGGCCTTAA
TTAGGCTGCGCGCTCGCTCGCTCACTGAGGCCGCCCGGGCAAAGCCCGGGCGTCGGGCGACCTTTGGTCG
CCCGGCCTCAGTGAGCGAGCGAGCGCGCAGAGAGGGAGTGGCCAACTCCATCACTAGGGGTTCCTTGTAG
TTAATGATTAACCCGCCATGCTACTTATCTACGTAGCCATGCTCTAGGAAGATCTAACATATCCTGGTGT
GGAGTAGGGGACGCTGCTCTGACAGAGGCTCGGGGGCCTGAGCTGGCTCTGTGAGCTGGGGAGGAGGCAG
ACAGCCAGGCCTTGTCTGCAAGCAGACCTGGCAGCATTGGGCTGGCCGCCCCCCAGGGCCTCCTCTTCAT
GCCCAGTGAATGACTCACCTTGGCACAGACACAATGTTCGGGGTGGGCACAGTGCCTGCTTCCCGCCGCA
CCCCAGCCCCCCTCAAATGCCTTCCGAGAAGCCCATTGAGCAGGGGGCTTGCATTGCACCCCAGCCTGAC
AGCCTGGCATCTTGGGATAAAAGCAGCACAGCCCCCTAGGGGCTGCCCTTGCTGTGTGGCGCCACCGGCG
GTGGAGAACAAGGCTCTATTCAGCCTGTGCCCAGGAAAGGGGATCAGGGGATGCCCAGGCATGGACAGTG
GGTGGCAGGGGGGGAGAGGAGGGCTGTCTGCTTCCCAGAAGTCCAAGGACACAAATGGGTGAGGGGAGAG
CTCTCCCCATAGCTGGGCTGCGGCCCAACCCCACCCCCTCAGGCTATGCCAGGGGGTGTTGCCAGGGGCA
CCCGGGCATCGCCAGTCTAGCCCACTCCTTCATAAAGCCCTCGCATCCCAGGAGCGAGCAGAGCCAGAGC
AGGTTGGAGAGGAGACGCATCACCTCCGCTGCTCGCAAGCTTTATTGCGGTAGTTTATCACAGTTAAATT
GCTAACGCAGTCAGTGCTTCTGACACAACAGTCTCGAACTTAAGCTGCAGAAGTTGGTCGTGAGGCACTG
GGCAGGTAAGTATCAAGGTTACAAGACAGGTTTAAGGAGACCAATAGAAACTGGGCTTGTCGAGACAGAG
AAGACTCTTGCGTTTCTGATAGGCACCTATTGGTCTTACTGACATCCACTTTGCCTTTCTCTCCACAGGT
GTCCACTCCCAGTTCAATTACAGCTCTTAAGGCTAGAGTACT
